LOCUS       Exported 7315 bp ds-DNA circular SYN 13-MAY-2021
DEFINITION  High photocurrent, low-light sensitive channelrhodopsin (ChRger3)
            for optogenetic activation with systemic delivery or for low-light
            activation. Driven by the CAG promoter and double floxed..
ACCESSION   .
VERSION     .
KEYWORDS    pAAV-CAG-DIO(ChRger3-TS-YFP)
SOURCE      synthetic DNA construct
  ORGANISM  synthetic DNA construct
REFERENCE   1 (bases 1 to 7315)
  AUTHORS   Bedbrook CN, Yang KK, Robinson JE, Mackey ED, Gradinaru V, Arnold FH
  TITLE     Machine learning-guided channelrhodopsin engineering enables
            minimally invasive optogenetics.
  JOURNAL   Nat Methods. 2019 Oct 14. pii: 10.1038/s41592-019-0583-8. doi:
            10.1038/s41592-019-0583-8.
  PUBMED    31611694
REFERENCE   2 (bases 1 to 7315)
  AUTHORS   .
  TITLE     Direct Submission
  JOURNAL   Exported May 13, 2021 from SnapGene Server 1.1.58
            http://www.snapgene.com
FEATURES             Location/Qualifiers
     source          1..7315
                     /organism="synthetic DNA construct"
                     /mol_type="other DNA"
     repeat_region   1..130
                     /label=AAV2 ITR (alternate)
                     /note="Functional equivalent of wild-type AAV2 ITR"
     enhancer        210..513
                     /label=CMV enhancer
                     /note="human cytomegalovirus immediate early enhancer"
     promoter        515..792
                     /label=chicken beta-actin promoter
     primer_bind     1122..1144
                     /label=pCAGGS-5
                     /note="Chimeric intron in CAG promoter, forward primer"
     primer_bind     1206..1225
                     /label=pCAG-F
                     /note="Rabbit beta-globin intron, for pCAG plasmids,
                     forward primer"
     protein_bind    1292..1325
                     /label=lox2272
                     /bound_moiety="Cre recombinase"
                     /note="Cre-mediated recombination occurs in the 8-bp core
                     sequence (GGATACTT). lox2272 sites are compatible with each
                     other, but incompatible with loxP or loxN sites (Lee and
                     Saito, 1988)."
     protein_bind    1376..1409
                     /label=loxP
                     /bound_moiety="Cre recombinase"
                     /note="Cre-mediated recombination occurs in the 8-bp core
                     sequence (GCATACAT)."
     CDS             complement(1421..2137)
                     /codon_start=1
                     /product="enhanced YFP"
                     /label=EYFP
                     /note="mammalian codon-optimized"
                     /translation="VSKGEELFTGVVPILVELDGDVNGHKFSVSGEGEGDATYGKLTLK
                     FICTTGKLPVPWPTLVTTFGYGLQCFARYPDHMKQHDFFKSAMPEGYVQERTIFFKDDG
                     NYKTRAEVKFEGDTLVNRIELKGIDFKEDGNILGHKLEYNYNSHNVYIMADKQKNGIKV
                     NFKIRHNIEDGSVQLADHYQQNTPIGDGPVLLPDNHYLSYQSALSKDPNEKRDHMVLLE
                     FVTAAGITLGMDELYK"
     primer_bind     complement(1466..1487)
                     /label=EGFP-C
                     /note="EGFP, forward primer"
     primer_bind     1815..1834
                     /label=EXFP-R
                     /note="For distinguishing EGFP variants, reverse primer"
     primer_bind     2074..2095
                     /label=EGFP-N
                     /note="EGFP, reverse primer"
     protein_bind    complement(3300..3333)
                     /label=lox2272
                     /bound_moiety="Cre recombinase"
                     /note="Cre-mediated recombination occurs in the 8-bp core
                     sequence (GGATACTT). lox2272 sites are compatible with each
                     other, but incompatible with loxP or loxN sites (Lee and
                     Saito, 1988)."
     protein_bind    complement(3384..3417)
                     /label=loxP
                     /bound_moiety="Cre recombinase"
                     /note="Cre-mediated recombination occurs in the 8-bp core
                     sequence (GCATACAT)."
     misc_feature    3442..4030
                     /label=WPRE
                     /note="woodchuck hepatitis virus posttranscriptional
                     regulatory element"
     primer_bind     complement(3495..3515)
                     /label=WPRE-R
                     /note="WPRE, reverse primer"
     CDS             complement(3913..3924)
                     /codon_start=1
                     /product="Factor Xa recognition and cleavage site"
                     /label=Factor Xa site
                     /translation="IEGR"
     polyA_signal    4062..4538
                     /label=hGH poly(A) signal
                     /note="human growth hormone polyadenylation signal"
     primer_bind     complement(4261..4280)
                     /label=hGH-PA-R
                     /note="Human growth hormone terminator, reverse primer"
     repeat_region   4578..4718
                     /label=AAV2 ITR
                     /note="inverted terminal repeat of adeno-associated virus
                     serotype 2"
     repeat_region   4578..4707
                     /label=AAV2 ITR
     rep_origin      4793..5248
                     /direction=RIGHT
                     /label=f1 ori
                     /note="f1 bacteriophage origin of replication; arrow
                     indicates direction of (+) strand synthesis"
     primer_bind     complement(4880..4899)
                     /label=F1ori-R
                     /note="F1 origin, reverse primer"
     primer_bind     5090..5111
                     /label=F1ori-F
                     /note="F1 origin, forward primer"
     primer_bind     complement(5265..5284)
                     /label=pRS-marker
                     /note="pRS vectors, use to sequence yeast selectable
                     marker"
     primer_bind     5384..5406
                     /label=pGEX 3'
                     /note="pGEX vectors, reverse primer"
     primer_bind     complement(5444..5462)
                     /label=pBRforEco
                     /note="pBR322 vectors, upsteam of EcoRI site, forward
                     primer"
     promoter        5530..5634
                     /gene="bla"
                     /label=AmpR promoter
     CDS             5635..6495
                     /codon_start=1
                     /gene="bla"
                     /product="beta-lactamase"
                     /label=AmpR
                     /note="confers resistance to ampicillin, carbenicillin, and
                     related antibiotics"
                     /translation="MSIQHFRVALIPFFAAFCLPVFAHPETLVKVKDAEDQLGARVGYI
                     ELDLNSGKILESFRPEERFPMMSTFKVLLCGAVLSRIDAGQEQLGRRIHYSQNDLVEYS
                     PVTEKHLTDGMTVRELCSAAITMSDNTAANLLLTTIGGPKELTAFLHNMGDHVTRLDRW
                     EPELNEAIPNDERDTTMPVAMATTLRKLLTGELLTLASRQQLIDWMEADKVAGPLLRSA
                     LPAGWFIADKSGAGERGSRGIIAALGPDGKPSRIVVIYTTGSQATMDERNRQIAEIGAS
                     LIKHW"
     primer_bind     complement(5853..5872)
                     /label=Amp-R
                     /note="Ampicillin resistance gene, reverse primer"
     rep_origin      6666..7254
                     /direction=RIGHT
                     /label=ori
                     /note="high-copy-number ColE1/pMB1/pBR322/pUC origin of
                     replication"
     primer_bind     7155..7174
                     /label=pBR322ori-F
                     /note="pBR322 origin, forward primer"
ORIGIN
        1 cctgcaggca gctgcgcgct cgctcgctca ctgaggccgc ccgggcgtcg ggcgaccttt
       61 ggtcgcccgg cctcagtgag cgagcgagcg cgcagagagg gagtggccaa ctccatcact
      121 aggggttcct gcggccgcac gcgtaacact agttattaat agtaatcaat tacggggtca
      181 ttagttcata gcccatatat ggagttccgc gttacataac ttacggtaaa tggcccgcct
      241 ggctgaccgc ccaacgaccc ccgcccattg acgtcaataa tgacgtatgt tcccatagta
      301 acgccaatag ggactttcca ttgacgtcaa tgggtggagt atttacggta aactgcccac
      361 ttggcagtac atcaagtgta tcatatgcca agtacgcccc ctattgacgt caatgacggt
      421 aaatggcccg cctggcatta tgcccagtac atgaccttat gggactttcc tacttggcag
      481 tacatctacg tattagtcat cgctattacc atggtcgagg tgagccccac gttctgcttc
      541 actctcccca tctccccccc ctccccaccc ccaattttgt atttatttat tttttaatta
      601 ttttgtgcag cgatgggggc gggggggggg ggggggcgcg cgccaggcgg ggcggggcgg
      661 ggcgaggggc ggggcggggc gaggcggaga ggtgcggcgg cagccaatca gagcggcgcg
      721 ctccgaaagt ttccttttat ggcgaggcgg cggcggcggc ggccctataa aaagcgaagc
      781 gcgcggcggg cgggagtcgc tgcgcgctgc cttcgccccg tgccccgctc cgccgccgcc
      841 tcgcgccgcc cgccccggct ctgactgacc gcgttactcc cacaggtgag cgggcgggac
      901 ggcccttctc ctccgggctg taattagcgc ttggtttaat gacggcttgt ttcttttctg
      961 tggctgcgtg aaagccttga ggggctccgg gagcgccggc aggaaggaaa tgggcgggga
     1021 gggccttcgt gcgtcgccgc gccgccgtcc ccttctccct ctccagcctc ggggctgtcc
     1081 gcggggggac ggctgccttc gggggggacg gggcagggcg gggttcggct tctggcgtgt
     1141 gaccggcggc tctagagcct ctgctaacca tgttcatgcc ttcttctttt tcctacagct
     1201 cctgggcaac gtgctggtta ttgtgctgtc tcatcatttt ggcaaagaat tgcggcccaa
     1261 cggtaccgga tcctctagag tcgactccgg aataacttcg tataggatac tttatacgaa
     1321 gttatgcaga atggtagctg gattgtagct gctattagca atatgaaacc tcttaataac
     1381 ttcgtatagc atacattata cgaagttatg gcgcgcccta ttacttgtac agctcgtcca
     1441 tgccgagagt gatcccggcg gcggtcacga actccagcag gaccatgtga tcgcgcttct
     1501 cgttggggtc tttgctcagg gcggactggt agctcaggta gtggttgtcg ggcagcagca
     1561 cggggccgtc gccgatgggg gtgttctgct ggtagtggtc ggcgagctgc acgctgccgt
     1621 cctcgatgtt gtggcggatc ttgaagttca ccttgatgcc gttcttctgc ttgtcggcca
     1681 tgatatagac gttgtggctg ttgtagttgt actccagctt gtgccccagg atgttgccgt
     1741 cctccttgaa gtcgatgccc ttcagctcga tgcggttcac cagggtgtcg ccctcgaact
     1801 tcacctcggc gcgggtcttg tagttgccgt cgtccttgaa gaagatggtg cgctcctgga
     1861 cgtagccttc gggcatggcg gacttgaaga agtcgtgctg cttcatgtgg tcggggtagc
     1921 gggcgaagca ctgcaggccg tagccgaagg tggtcacgag ggtgggccag ggcacgggca
     1981 gcttgccggt ggtgcagatg aacttcaggg tcagcttgcc gtaggtggca tcgccctcgc
     2041 cctcgccgga cacgctgaac ttgtggccgt ttacgtcgcc gtccagctcg accaggatgg
     2101 gcaccacccc ggtgaacagc tcctcgccct tgctcaccac gttgatgtcg atctggtcca
     2161 gggggatgta ctcgccctcg ctggtgatcc tgctcttggc ggccgcgacc gcgccagcct
     2221 cggcctcgtc ctccaccagc gtctcgacct caatctcagt gccaccaatg ttcaatttgg
     2281 tggtcttgcg aatgtcgccg tggatgagga tatgctcgtg gattttgatg cgcaggaagt
     2341 gcccgagcag tccccaaata ttcttggaca gcaggtcggc gatggtgtgg ccaatagtgg
     2401 acccagccac gctcaggacg ccgaagccct cggggccgag gatgaacagg atggggaaca
     2461 taccccatga tacgaagaag agccaagcca tgccagtcac cacctggcga caccggccct
     2521 tcggcacggt gtggtacgcc tccacgtaga tgattcctgc gttgtagaat gtctgggtgc
     2581 cgtacaccag gccgatacag taaaacagcc acttcaccca cccagtggcc agagcggctg
     2641 tcacgcccat gcagatagtg cccaggtctg acaccagcag agccatggta cgcttattat
     2701 atgcctcact cagaccggtg atgttgctca gatggataag aatgacaggg catgtcagca
     2761 gccactcggc gtaacgaagc catggggtaa tgttgcctcc gtacaggaac agcatcgcag
     2821 gactgtcaaa ctcatggaaa tactcgatga tgaacttgat catctcgatc gtggccacgt
     2881 aaatctcctc ccagccgcaa gtagacttcc aggtctggta gccgtagaac atcaggcaga
     2941 gcgctgaaag cgcaaaagta atccactgca gaatgttggc agccaacttc tcggcatttg
     3001 ttccgttgga tttaagccaa gccaagcaga agcactggcc gttgttcggg atgcaaataa
     3061 cagaaccatt gttctcaaga gtgtatgagg tttggaagag catgcgctcg tgggcacggt
     3121 ggaaaacgta gtcggggcca tcctgagtcg cgaccggcac cgtcgcgtca ctgccagtcg
     3181 acttggtggg cttgtaggcg tccaccatca cgatgtgggc ggctcctgcg ctgccggccg
     3241 ccagcgccac tgccagcgct agggcaagaa gccatggcct ccgcgacatg gtggctagca
     3301 taacttcgta taaagtatcc tatacgaagt tatttgcctt aacccagaaa ttatcactgt
     3361 tattctttag aatggtgcaa agaataactt cgtataatgt atgctatacg aagttatgaa
     3421 ttcgatatca agcttatcga taatcaacct ctggattaca aaatttgtga aagattgact
     3481 ggtattctta actatgttgc tccttttacg ctatgtggat acgctgcttt aatgcctttg
     3541 tatcatgcta ttgcttcccg tatggctttc attttctcct ccttgtataa atcctggttg
     3601 ctgtctcttt atgaggagtt gtggcccgtt gtcaggcaac gtggcgtggt gtgcactgtg
     3661 tttgctgacg caacccccac tggttggggc attgccacca cctgtcagct cctttccggg
     3721 actttcgctt tccccctccc tattgccacg gcggaactca tcgccgcctg ccttgcccgc
     3781 tgctggacag gggctcggct gttgggcact gacaattccg tggtgttgtc ggggaaatca
     3841 tcgtcctttc cttggctgct cgcctatgtt gccacctgga ttctgcgcgg gacgtccttc
     3901 tgctacgtcc cttcggccct caatccagcg gaccttcctt cccgcggcct gctgccggct
     3961 ctgcggcctc ttccgcgtct tcgccttcgc cctcagacga gtcggatctc cctttgggcc
     4021 gcctccccgc atcgataccg agcgctgctc gagagatcta cgggtggcat ccctgtgacc
     4081 cctccccagt gcctctcctg gccctggaag ttgccactcc agtgcccacc agccttgtcc
     4141 taataaaatt aagttgcatc attttgtctg actaggtgtc cttctataat attatggggt
     4201 ggaggggggt ggtatggagc aaggggcaag ttgggaagac aacctgtagg gcctgcgggg
     4261 tctattggga accaagctgg agtgcagtgg cacaatcttg gctcactgca atctccgcct
     4321 cctgggttca agcgattctc ctgcctcagc ctcccgagtt gttgggattc caggcatgca
     4381 tgaccaggct cagctaattt ttgttttttt ggtagagacg gggtttcacc atattggcca
     4441 ggctggtctc caactcctaa tctcaggtga tctacccacc ttggcctccc aaattgctgg
     4501 gattacaggc gtgaaccact gctcccttcc ctgtccttct gattttgtag gtaaccacgt
     4561 gcggaccgag cggccgcagg aacccctagt gatggagttg gccactccct ctctgcgcgc
     4621 tcgctcgctc actgaggccg ggcgaccaaa ggtcgcccga cgcccgggct ttgcccgggc
     4681 ggcctcagtg agcgagcgag cgcgcagctg cctgcagggg cgcctgatgc ggtattttct
     4741 ccttacgcat ctgtgcggta tttcacaccg catannnnnn nnnnnnnnnn nnnnnnnnnn
     4801 nnnnnnnnnn nnnnnnnnnn nnnnnnnnnn nnnnnnnnnn nnnnnnnnnn nnnnnnnnnn
     4861 nnnnnnnnnt nnnnnnnnnn nnnnnnnnnn nnnnnnnnnn nnnnnnnnnn nnnnnncnnn
     4921 nnnnnnnnnn nnnnnnnnnn nnnnnnnnnn nnnnnnnnnn nnnnnnnnnn nnnnnnnnnn
     4981 nnnnnnnnnn nnnnnnnnnn nnnnnnnnnn nnnnnnnnnn nnnnnnnnnn nnnnnnnnnn
     5041 nnnnnnnnnn nnnnnnnncc tttgacgttg gagtccacgt tctttaatag tggactcttg
     5101 ttccaaactg gaacaacact caactctatc tcgggctatt cttttgattt ataagggatt
     5161 ttgccgattt cggtctattg gttaaaaaat gagctgattt aacaaaaatt taacgcgaat
     5221 tttaacaaaa tattaacgtt tacaatttta tggtgcactc tcagtacaat ctgctctgat
     5281 gccgcatagt taagccagcc ccgacacccg ccaacacccg ctgacgcgcc ctgacgggct
     5341 tgtctgctcc cggcatccgc ttacagacaa gctgtgaccg tctccgggag ctgcatgtgt
     5401 cagaggtttt caccgtcatc accgaaacgc gcgagacgaa agggcctcgt gatacgccta
     5461 tttttatagg ttaatgtcat gataataatg gtttcttaga cgtcaggtgg cacttttcgg
     5521 ggaaatgtgc gcggaacccc tatttgttta tttttctaaa tacattcaaa tatgtatccg
     5581 ctcatgagac aataaccctg ataaatgctt caataatatt gaaaaaggaa gagtatgagt
     5641 attcaacatt tccgtgtcgc ccttattccc ttttttgcgg cattttgcct tcctgttttt
     5701 gctcacccag aaacgctggt gaaagtaaaa gatgctgaag atcagttggg tgcacgagtg
     5761 ggttacatcg aactggatct caacagcggt aagatccttg agagttttcg ccccgaagaa
     5821 cgttttccaa tgatgagcac ttttaaagtt ctgctatgtg gcgcggtatt atcccgtatt
     5881 gacgccgggc aagagcaact cggtcgccgc atacactatt ctcagaatga cttggttgag
     5941 tactcaccag tcacagaaaa gcatcttacg gatggcatga cagtaagaga attatgcagt
     6001 gctgccataa ccatgagtga taacactgcg gccaacttac ttctgacaac gatcggagga
     6061 ccgaaggagc taaccgcttt tttgcacaac atgggggatc atgtaactcg ccttgatcgt
     6121 tgggaaccgg agctgaatga agccatacca aacgacgagc gtgacaccac gatgcctgta
     6181 gcaatggcaa caacgttgcg caaactatta actggcgaac tacttactct agcttcccgg
     6241 caacaattaa tagactggat ggaggcggat aaagttgcag gaccacttct gcgctcggcc
     6301 cttccggctg gctggtttat tgctgataaa tctggagccg gtgagcgtgg gtctcgcggt
     6361 atcattgcag cactggggcc agatggtaag ccctcccgta tcgtagttat ctacacgacg
     6421 gggagtcagg caactatgga tgaacgaaat agacagatcg ctgagatagg tgcctcactg
     6481 attaagcatt ggtaactgtc agaccaagtt tactcatata tactttagat tgatttaaaa
     6541 cttcattttt aatttaaaag gatctaggtg aagatccttt ttgataatct catgaccaaa
     6601 atcccttaac gtgagttttc gttccactga gcgtcagacc ccgtagaaaa gatcaaagga
     6661 tcttcttgag atcctttttt tctgcgcgta atctgctgct tgcaaacaaa aaaaccaccg
     6721 ctaccagcgg tggtttgttt gccggatcaa gagctaccaa ctctttttcc gaaggtaact
     6781 ggcttcagca gagcgcagat accaaatact gttcttctag tgtagccgta gttaggccac
     6841 cacttcaaga actctgtagc accgcctaca tacctcgctc tgctaatcct gttaccagtg
     6901 gctgctgcca gtggcgataa gtcgtgtctt accgggttgg actcaagacg atagttaccg
     6961 gataaggcgc agcggtcggg ctgaacgggg ggttcgtgca cacagcccag cttggagcga
     7021 acgacctaca ccgaactgag atacctacag cgtgagctat gagaaagcgc cacgcttccc
     7081 gaagggagaa aggcggacag gtatccggta agcggcaggg tcggaacagg agagcgcacg
     7141 agggagcttc cagggggaaa cgcctggtat ctttatagtc ctgtcgggtt tcgccacctc
     7201 tgacttgagc gtcgattttt gtgatgctcg tcaggggggc ggagcctatg gaaaaacgcc
     7261 agcaacgcgg cctttttacg gttcctggcc ttttgctggc cttttgctca catgt
//
