LOCUS       pAAV_CAG_DIO_ChR 7326 bp ds-DNA circular 22-JAN-2019
DEFINITION  synthetic circular DNA
ACCESSION   .
VERSION     .
KEYWORDS    pAAV-CAG-DIO(ChR_11_10_TS_YFP)-WPRE-pA (R03)
SOURCE      synthetic DNA construct
  ORGANISM  synthetic DNA construct
REFERENCE   1 (bases 1 to 7326)
  AUTHORS   .
  TITLE     Direct Submission
  JOURNAL   Exported Sunday, Aug 12, 2018 from SnapGene 3.3.4
            http://www.snapgene.com
COMMENT     LOCUS pAAV-EF1a-DIO-hC 7266 bp DNA circular 04-MAR-2016
SOURCE
  ORGANISM
KEYWORDS
COMMENT
COMMENT
COMMENT     ApEinfo:methylated:1
FEATURES             Location/Qualifiers
     misc_feature    1..141
                     /label=L-ITR
                     /ApEinfo_fwdcolor=pink
                     /ApEinfo_revcolor=pink
                     /ApEinfo_graphicformat=arrow_data {{0 1 2 0 0 -1} {} 0}
     width           5
     offset          0
     promoter        164..1263
                     /note="CAG"
                     /label=CAG
                     /ApEinfo_fwdcolor=pink
                     /ApEinfo_revcolor=pink
                     /ApEinfo_graphicformat=arrow_data {{0 1 2 0 0 -1} {} 0}
     width           5
     offset          0
     misc_feature    1303..1336
                     /label=lox2722
                     /ApEinfo_fwdcolor=pink
                     /ApEinfo_revcolor=pink
                     /ApEinfo_graphicformat=arrow_data {{0 1 2 0 0 -1} {} 0}
     width           5
     offset          0
     misc_feature    1387..1420
                     /label=loxP
                     /ApEinfo_fwdcolor=pink
                     /ApEinfo_revcolor=pink
                     /ApEinfo_graphicformat=arrow_data {{0 1 2 0 0 -1} {} 0}
     width           5
     offset          0
     CDS             complement(1432..2148)
                     /codon_start=1
                     /translation="VSKGEELFTGVVPILVELDGDVNGHKFSVSGEGEGDATYGKLTLK
                     FICTTGKLPVPWPTLVTTFGYGLQCFARYPDHMKQHDFFKSAMPEGYVQERTIFFKDDG
                     NYKTRAEVKFEGDTLVNRIELKGIDFKEDGNILGHKLEYNYNSHNVYIMADKQKNGIKV
                     NFKIRHNIEDGSVQLADHYQQNTPIGDGPVLLPDNHYLSYQSALSKDPNEKRDHMVLLE
                     FVTAAGITLGMDELYK"
                     /label=EYFP (no start)
                     /ApEinfo_fwdcolor=pink
                     /ApEinfo_revcolor=pink
                     /ApEinfo_graphicformat=arrow_data {{0 1 2 0 0 -1} {} 0}
     width           5
     offset          0
     misc_feature    2149..2208
                     /note="ApEinfo_fwdcolor=#00ff00
                     ApEinfo_graphicformat=arrow_data {{0 1 2 0 0 -1} {} 0}
                     width 5 offset 0 ApEinfo_revcolor=green"
                     /label=TS
                     /ApEinfo_fwdcolor=pink
                     /ApEinfo_revcolor=pink
                     /ApEinfo_graphicformat=arrow_data {{0 1 2 0 0 -1} {} 0}
     width           5
     offset          0
     CDS             complement(2218..3300)
                     /codon_start=1
                     /translation="MSRRPWLLALALAVALAAGSAGAAHIVMVDAYKPTKSTGSDATVP
                     VATQDGPDYVFHRAHERMLFQTSYTLENNGSVICIPNNGQCFCLAWLKSNGTNAEKLAA
                     NILQWITFALSALCLMFYGYQTWKSTCGWEEIYVATIEMIKFIIEYFHEFDSPAMLFLY
                     GGNITPWLRYAEWLLTCPVILIHLSNITGLSEAYNKRTMALLVSDLGTICMGVTAALAT
                     GWVKWLFYCIGLVYGTQTFYNAGIIYVEAYHTVPKGRCRQVVTGMAWLFFVSWGMFPIL
                     FILGPEGFGVLSVAGSTIGHTIADLLSKNIWGLLGHFLRIKIHEHILIHGDIRKTTKLN
                     IGGTEIEVETLVEDEAEAGAV"
                     /label=ChRger3
                     /ApEinfo_fwdcolor=pink
                     /ApEinfo_revcolor=pink
                     /ApEinfo_graphicformat=arrow_data {{0 1 2 0 0 -1} {} 0}
     width           5
     offset          0
     misc_feature    complement(3311..3344)
                     /label=lox2722(1)
                     /ApEinfo_label=lox2722
                     /ApEinfo_fwdcolor=pink
                     /ApEinfo_revcolor=pink
                     /ApEinfo_graphicformat=arrow_data {{0 1 2 0 0 -1} {} 0}
     width           5
     offset          0
     misc_feature    complement(3395..3428)
                     /label=loxP(1)
                     /ApEinfo_label=loxP
                     /ApEinfo_fwdcolor=pink
                     /ApEinfo_revcolor=pink
                     /ApEinfo_graphicformat=arrow_data {{0 1 2 0 0 -1} {} 0}
     width           5
     offset          0
     misc_feature    3443..4051
                     /label=WPRE
                     /ApEinfo_fwdcolor=pink
                     /ApEinfo_revcolor=pink
                     /ApEinfo_graphicformat=arrow_data {{0 1 2 0 0 -1} {} 0}
     width           5
     offset          0
     polyA_signal    4071..4549
                     /label=hGH polyA
                     /ApEinfo_fwdcolor=pink
                     /ApEinfo_revcolor=pink
                     /ApEinfo_graphicformat=arrow_data {{0 1 2 0 0 -1} {} 0}
     width           5
     offset          0
     misc_feature    4589..4729
                     /label=R-ITR
                     /ApEinfo_fwdcolor=pink
                     /ApEinfo_revcolor=pink
                     /ApEinfo_graphicformat=arrow_data {{0 1 2 0 0 -1} {} 0}
     width           5
     offset          0
     rep_origin      4821..5127
                     /direction=RIGHT
                     /label=f1 Origin
                     /ApEinfo_fwdcolor=pink
                     /ApEinfo_revcolor=pink
                     /ApEinfo_graphicformat=arrow_data {{0 1 2 0 0 -1} {} 0}
     width           5
     offset          0
     misc_feature    5646..6503
                     /label=AmpR
                     /ApEinfo_fwdcolor=pink
                     /ApEinfo_revcolor=pink
                     /ApEinfo_graphicformat=arrow_data {{0 1 2 0 0 -1} {} 0}
     width           5
     offset          0
     rep_origin      6654..7321
                     /direction=RIGHT
                     /label=pUC ori
                     /ApEinfo_fwdcolor=pink
                     /ApEinfo_revcolor=pink
                     /ApEinfo_graphicformat=arrow_data {{0 1 2 0 0 -1} {} 0}
     width           5
     offset          0
ORIGIN
        1 cctgcaggca gctgcgcgct cgctcgctca ctgaggccgc ccgggcaaag cccgggcgtc
       61 gggcgacctt tggtcgcccg gcctcagtga gcgagcgagc gcgcagagag ggagtggcca
      121 actccatcac taggggttcc tgcggccgca cgcgtaacac tagttattaa tagtaatcaa
      181 ttacggggtc attagttcat agcccatata tggagttccg cgttacataa cttacggtaa
      241 atggcccgcc tggctgaccg cccaacgacc cccgcccatt gacgtcaata atgacgtatg
      301 ttcccatagt aacgccaata gggactttcc attgacgtca atgggtggag tatttacggt
      361 aaactgccca cttggcagta catcaagtgt atcatatgcc aagtacgccc cctattgacg
      421 tcaatgacgg taaatggccc gcctggcatt atgcccagta catgacctta tgggactttc
      481 ctacttggca gtacatctac gtattagtca tcgctattac catggtcgag gtgagcccca
      541 cgttctgctt cactctcccc atctcccccc cctccccacc cccaattttg tatttattta
      601 ttttttaatt attttgtgca gcgatggggg cggggggggg gggggggcgc gcgccaggcg
      661 gggcggggcg gggcgagggg cggggcgggg cgaggcggag aggtgcggcg gcagccaatc
      721 agagcggcgc gctccgaaag tttcctttta tggcgaggcg gcggcggcgg cggccctata
      781 aaaagcgaag cgcgcggcgg gcgggagtcg ctgcgcgctg ccttcgcccc gtgccccgct
      841 ccgccgccgc ctcgcgccgc ccgccccggc tctgactgac cgcgttactc ccacaggtga
      901 gcgggcggga cggcccttct cctccgggct gtaattagcg cttggtttaa tgacggcttg
      961 tttcttttct gtggctgcgt gaaagccttg aggggctccg ggagcgccgg caggaaggaa
     1021 atgggcgggg agggccttcg tgcgtcgccg cgccgccgtc cccttctccc tctccagcct
     1081 cggggctgtc cgcgggggga cggctgcctt cgggggggac ggggcagggc ggggttcggc
     1141 ttctggcgtg tgaccggcgg ctctagagcc tctgctaacc atgttcatgc cttcttcttt
     1201 ttcctacagc tcctgggcaa cgtgctggtt attgtgctgt ctcatcattt tggcaaagaa
     1261 ttgcggccca acggtaccgg atcctctaga gtcgactccg gaataacttc gtataggata
     1321 ctttatacga agttatgcag aatggtagct ggattgtagc tgctattagc aatatgaaac
     1381 ctcttaataa cttcgtatag catacattat acgaagttat ggcgcgccct attacttgta
     1441 cagctcgtcc atgccgagag tgatcccggc ggcggtcacg aactccagca ggaccatgtg
     1501 atcgcgcttc tcgttggggt ctttgctcag ggcggactgg tagctcaggt agtggttgtc
     1561 gggcagcagc acggggccgt cgccgatggg ggtgttctgc tggtagtggt cggcgagctg
     1621 cacgctgccg tcctcgatgt tgtggcggat cttgaagttc accttgatgc cgttcttctg
     1681 cttgtcggcc atgatataga cgttgtggct gttgtagttg tactccagct tgtgccccag
     1741 gatgttgccg tcctccttga agtcgatgcc cttcagctcg atgcggttca ccagggtgtc
     1801 gccctcgaac ttcacctcgg cgcgggtctt gtagttgccg tcgtccttga agaagatggt
     1861 gcgctcctgg acgtagcctt cgggcatggc ggacttgaag aagtcgtgct gcttcatgtg
     1921 gtcggggtag cgggcgaagc actgcaggcc gtagccgaag gtggtcacga gggtgggcca
     1981 gggcacgggc agcttgccgg tggtgcagat gaacttcagg gtcagcttgc cgtaggtggc
     2041 atcgccctcg ccctcgccgg acacgctgaa cttgtggccg tttacgtcgc cgtccagctc
     2101 gaccaggatg ggcaccaccc cggtgaacag ctcctcgccc ttgctcacca cgttgatgtc
     2161 gatctggtcc agggggatgt actcgccctc gctggtgatc ctgctcttgg cggccgcgac
     2221 cgcgccagcc tcggcctcgt cctccaccag cgtctcgacc tcaatctcag tgccaccaat
     2281 gttcaatttg gtggtcttgc gaatgtcgcc gtggatgagg atatgctcgt ggattttgat
     2341 gcgcaggaag tgcccgagca gtccccaaat attcttggac agcaggtcgg cgatggtgtg
     2401 gccaatagtg gacccagcca cgctcaggac gccgaagccc tcggggccga ggatgaacag
     2461 gatggggaac ataccccatg atacgaagaa gagccaagcc atgccagtca ccacctggcg
     2521 acaccggccc ttcggcacgg tgtggtacgc ctccacgtag atgattcctg cgttgtagaa
     2581 tgtctgggtg ccgtacacca ggccgataca gtaaaacagc cacttcaccc acccagtggc
     2641 cagagcggct gtcacgccca tgcagatagt gcccaggtct gacaccagca gagccatggt
     2701 acgcttatta tatgcctcac tcagaccggt gatgttgctc agatggataa gaatgacagg
     2761 gcatgtcagc agccactcgg cgtaacgaag ccatggggta atgttgcctc cgtacaggaa
     2821 cagcatcgca ggactgtcaa actcatggaa atactcgatg atgaacttga tcatctcgat
     2881 cgtggccacg taaatctcct cccagccgca agtagacttc caggtctggt agccgtagaa
     2941 catcaggcag agcgctgaaa gcgcaaaagt aatccactgc agaatgttgg cagccaactt
     3001 ctcggcattt gttccgttgg atttaagcca agccaagcag aagcactggc cgttgttcgg
     3061 gatgcaaata acagaaccat tgttctcaag agtgtatgag gtttggaaga gcatgcgctc
     3121 gtgggcacgg tggaaaacgt agtcggggcc atcctgagtc gcgaccggca ccgtcgcgtc
     3181 actgccagtc gacttggtgg gcttgtaggc gtccaccatc acgatgtggg cggctcctgc
     3241 gctgccggcc gccagcgcca ctgccagcgc tagggcaaga agccatggcc tccgcgacat
     3301 ggtggctagc ataacttcgt ataaagtatc ctatacgaag ttatttgcct taacccagaa
     3361 attatcactg ttattcttta gaatggtgca aagaataact tcgtataatg tatgctatac
     3421 gaagttatga attcgatatc aagcttatcg ataatcaacc tctggattac aaaatttgtg
     3481 aaagattgac tggtattctt aactatgttg ctccttttac gctatgtgga tacgctgctt
     3541 taatgccttt gtatcatgct attgcttccc gtatggcttt cattttctcc tccttgtata
     3601 aatcctggtt gctgtctctt tatgaggagt tgtggcccgt tgtcaggcaa cgtggcgtgg
     3661 tgtgcactgt gtttgctgac gcaaccccca ctggttgggg cattgccacc acctgtcagc
     3721 tcctttccgg gactttcgct ttccccctcc ctattgccac ggcggaactc atcgccgcct
     3781 gccttgcccg ctgctggaca ggggctcggc tgttgggcac tgacaattcc gtggtgttgt
     3841 cggggaaatc atcgtccttt ccttggctgc tcgcctatgt tgccacctgg attctgcgcg
     3901 ggacgtcctt ctgctacgtc ccttcggccc tcaatccagc ggaccttcct tcccgcggcc
     3961 tgctgccggc tctgcggcct cttccgcgtc ttcgccttcg ccctcagacg agtcggatct
     4021 ccctttgggc cgcctccccg catcgatacc gagcgctgct cgagagatct acgggtggca
     4081 tccctgtgac ccctccccag tgcctctcct ggccctggaa gttgccactc cagtgcccac
     4141 cagccttgtc ctaataaaat taagttgcat cattttgtct gactaggtgt ccttctataa
     4201 tattatgggg tggagggggg tggtatggag caaggggcaa gttgggaaga caacctgtag
     4261 ggcctgcggg gtctattggg aaccaagctg gagtgcagtg gcacaatctt ggctcactgc
     4321 aatctccgcc tcctgggttc aagcgattct cctgcctcag cctcccgagt tgttgggatt
     4381 ccaggcatgc atgaccaggc tcagctaatt tttgtttttt tggtagagac ggggtttcac
     4441 catattggcc aggctggtct ccaactccta atctcaggtg atctacccac cttggcctcc
     4501 caaattgctg ggattacagg cgtgaaccac tgctcccttc cctgtccttc tgattttgta
     4561 ggtaaccacg tgcggaccga gcggccgcag gaacccctag tgatggagtt ggccactccc
     4621 tctctgcgcg ctcgctcgct cactgaggcc gggcgaccaa aggtcgcccg acgcccgggc
     4681 tttgcccggg cggcctcagt gagcgagcga gcgcgcagct gcctgcaggg gcgcctgatg
     4741 cggtattttc tccttacgca tctgtgcggt atttcacacc gcatannnnn nnnnnnnnnn
     4801 nnnnnnnnnn nnnnnnnnnn nnnnnnnnnn nnnnnnnnnn nnnnnnnnnn nnnnnnnnnn
     4861 nnnnnnnnnn nnnnnnnnnn nnnnnnnnnn nnnnnnnnnn nnnnnnnnnn nnnnnnnnnn
     4921 nnnnnnncnn nnnnnnnnnn nnnnnnnnnn nnnnnnnnnn nnnnnnnnnn nnnnnnnnnn
     4981 nnnnnnnnnn nnnnnnnnnn nnnnnnnnnn nnnnnnnnnn nnnnnnnnnn nnnnnnnnnn
     5041 nnnnnnnnnn nnnnnnnnnn nnnnnnnnnc ctttgacgtt ggagtccacg ttctttaata
     5101 gtggactctt gttccaaact ggaacaacac tcaaccctat ctcgggctat tcttttgatt
     5161 tataagggat tttgccgatt tcggcctatt ggttaaaaaa tgagctgatt taacaaaaat
     5221 ttaacgcgaa ttttaacaaa atattaacgt ttacaatttt atggtgcact ctcagtacaa
     5281 tctgctctga tgccgcatag ttaagccagc cccgacaccc gccaacaccc gctgacgcgc
     5341 cctgacgggc ttgtctgctc ccggcatccg cttacagaca agctgtgacc gtctccggga
     5401 gctgcatgtg tcagaggttt tcaccgtcat caccgaaacg cgcgagacga aagggcctcg
     5461 tgatacgcct atttttatag gttaatgtca tgataataat ggtttcttag acgtcaggtg
     5521 gcacttttcg gggaaatgtg cgcggaaccc ctatttgttt atttttctaa atacattcaa
     5581 atatgtatcc gctcatgaga caataaccct gataaatgct tcaataatat tgaaaaagga
     5641 agagtatgag tattcaacat ttccgtgtcg cccttattcc cttttttgcg gcattttgcc
     5701 ttcctgtttt tgctcaccca gaaacgctgg tgaaagtaaa agatgctgaa gatcagttgg
     5761 gtgcacgagt gggttacatc gaactggatc tcaacagcgg taagatcctt gagagttttc
     5821 gccccgaaga acgttttcca atgatgagca cttttaaagt tctgctatgt ggcgcggtat
     5881 tatcccgtat tgacgccggg caagagcaac tcggtcgccg catacactat tctcagaatg
     5941 acttggttga gtactcacca gtcacagaaa agcatcttac ggatggcatg acagtaagag
     6001 aattatgcag tgctgccata accatgagtg ataacactgc ggccaactta cttctgacaa
     6061 cgatcggagg accgaaggag ctaaccgctt ttttgcacaa catgggggat catgtaactc
     6121 gccttgatcg ttgggaaccg gagctgaatg aagccatacc aaacgacgag cgtgacacca
     6181 cgatgcctgt agcaatggca acaacgttgc gcaaactatt aactggcgaa ctacttactc
     6241 tagcttcccg gcaacaatta atagactgga tggaggcgga taaagttgca ggaccacttc
     6301 tgcgctcggc ccttccggct ggctggttta ttgctgataa atctggagcc ggtgagcgtg
     6361 ggtctcgcgg tatcattgca gcactggggc cagatggtaa gccctcccgt atcgtagtta
     6421 tctacacgac ggggagtcag gcaactatgg atgaacgaaa tagacagatc gctgagatag
     6481 gtgcctcact gattaagcat tggtaactgt cagaccaagt ttactcatat atactttaga
     6541 ttgatttaaa acttcatttt taatttaaaa ggatctaggt gaagatcctt tttgataatc
     6601 tcatgaccaa aatcccttaa cgtgagtttt cgttccactg agcgtcagac cccgtagaaa
     6661 agatcaaagg atcttcttga gatccttttt ttctgcgcgt aatctgctgc ttgcaaacaa
     6721 aaaaaccacc gctaccagcg gtggtttgtt tgccggatca agagctacca actctttttc
     6781 cgaaggtaac tggcttcagc agagcgcaga taccaaatac tgtccttcta gtgtagccgt
     6841 agttaggcca ccacttcaag aactctgtag caccgcctac atacctcgct ctgctaatcc
     6901 tgttaccagt ggctgctgcc agtggcgata agtcgtgtct taccgggttg gactcaagac
     6961 gatagttacc ggataaggcg cagcggtcgg gctgaacggg gggttcgtgc acacagccca
     7021 gcttggagcg aacgacctac accgaactga gatacctaca gcgtgagcta tgagaaagcg
     7081 ccacgcttcc cgaagggaga aaggcggaca ggtatccggt aagcggcagg gtcggaacag
     7141 gagagcgcac gagggagctt ccagggggaa acgcctggta tctttatagt cctgtcgggt
     7201 ttcgccacct ctgacttgag cgtcgatttt tgtgatgctc gtcagggggg cggagcctat
     7261 ggaaaaacgc cagcaacgcg gcctttttac ggttcctggc cttttgctgg ccttttgctc
     7321 acatgt
//
