[The description below was written by a language model from this plasmid's Addgene catalogue record and the feature table of its GenBank file.]
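Description:
pAAV-CAG-DIO(ChRger3-TS-YFP) is an AAV transfer plasmid for Cre-dependent mammalian expression of an engineered channelrhodopsin. The expression cassette sits between two AAV2 inverted terminal repeats, which allow it to be packaged into recombinant AAV particles. The plasmid backbone outside the ITRs carries a high-copy pUC/ColE1-type origin, an f1 phage origin and a beta-lactamase gene for ampicillin selection in bacteria. The catalogue recommends recombination-deficient hosts, a usual precaution for keeping ITRs intact. Two sequence records are held, of 7326 bp and 7315 bp. They agree on overall architecture, with the small length difference appearing to lie mainly in the left ITR. Only the depositor's map annotates the opsin and trafficking signal explicitly.

Transcription is driven by the CAG promoter (CMV enhancer, chicken beta-actin promoter and chimeric intron), a strong, broadly active promoter. Downstream, the ChRger3 coding sequence is fused through a trafficking signal (TS), which typically improves membrane localisation, to a C-terminal EYFP lacking its own start codon. The catalogue also lists an N-terminal SpyTag, although neither feature table annotates it. This fusion lies in reverse orientation, flanked by pairs of incompatible lox2272 and loxP sites in the double-floxed inverted (DIO) arrangement. Without Cre, only the antisense strand is transcribed. Cre recombination inverts the cassette and then locks it in the sense orientation, restricting expression to Cre-expressing cells. A WPRE and the human growth hormone polyadenylation signal follow to enhance transcript stability and processing.

ChRger3 is described as a high-photocurrent, low-light-sensitive channelrhodopsin. The construct is intended for optogenetic activation of defined cell populations after systemic viral delivery or under low-light conditions, with EYFP fluorescence marking the expressing cells.
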