Addgene plasmid #127242: pAAV-CAG-DIO(ChRger3-TS-YFP)
Purpose: High photocurrent, low-light sensitive channelrhodopsin (ChRger3) for optogenetic activation with systemic delivery or for low-light activation. Driven by the CAG promoter and double floxed.
Depositing lab: Viviana Gradinaru. Depositing organization: California Institute of Technology. Publication: Machine learning-guided channelrhodopsin engineering enables minimally invasive optogenetics. Bedbrook CN, Yang KK, Robinson JE, Mackey ED, Gradinaru V, Arnold FH. Nat Methods. 2019 Oct 14. pii: 10.1038/s41592-019-0583-8. doi: 10.1038/s41592-019-0583-8. PubMed 31611694.
Backbone
  Vector backbone: pAAV
  Backbone size w/o insert (bp): 5457
  Total vector size (bp): 7326
  Vector type: Mammalian Expression, AAV
Growth in bacteria
  Bacterial resistance: Ampicillin, 100 μg/mL
  Growth temperature: 37°C
  Growth strain: NEB Stable
  Growth instructions: Use Rec A- competent cells such as Stbl3 cells from Invitrogen for transformation.
  Copy number: High Copy
Gene/Insert
  Gene/Insert name: ChRger3-TS-EYFP
  Insert size (bp): 1869
  Promoter: CAG
  Tag / fusion protein: EYFP (C terminal on insert); SpyTag (N terminal on insert)
  Cloning method: Restriction Enzyme; 5′ cloning site AscI (not destroyed); 3′ cloning site NheI (not destroyed)
  Sequencing primers: 5′ GCTGTAATTAGCGCTTGGTTTAATGAC; 3′ gccacaactcctcataaagagacag
Terms and licenses: Academic/Nonprofit Terms; Industry Terms: Not Available to Industry
How to cite: pAAV-CAG-DIO(ChRger3-TS-YFP) was a gift from Viviana Gradinaru (Addgene plasmid # 127242 ; http://n2t.net/addgene:127242 ; RRID:Addgene_127242)
